Addgene plasmid #186553: Pet15b-Internalization Control
Purpose: Negative Control mediating endosomal localization
Depositing lab: Jean Gariepy. Depositing organization: Sunnybrook Research Institute. Publication: The Pseudomonas aeruginosa exotoxin A translocation domain facilitates the routing of CPP-protein cargos to the cytosol of eukaryotic cells. Mohammed AF, Abdul-Wahid A, Huang EH, Bolewska-Pedyczak E, Cydzik M, Broad AE, Gariepy J. J Control Release. 2012 Nov 28;164(1):58-64. doi: 10.1016/j.jconrel.2012.10.006. Epub 2012 Oct 14. PubMed 23075769.
Backbone
  Vector backbone: Pet15b
  Backbone manufacturer: Novagen
  Backbone size w/o insert (bp): 5708
  Vector type: Bacterial Expression
Growth in bacteria
  Bacterial resistance: Ampicillin, 100 μg/mL
  Growth temperature: 37°C
  Growth strain: DH5alpha
  Copy number: High Copy
Gene/Insert
  Gene/Insert name: 10R-8His-EGFP
  Species: Bacteria
  Insert size (bp): 794
  Promoter: T7
  Tag / fusion protein: 8xHis (N terminal on insert)
  Cloning method: Restriction Enzyme; 5′ cloning site NcoI (not destroyed); 3′ cloning site XhoI (not destroyed)
  Sequencing primers: 5′ T7 Promoter; 3′ T7 Terminator
Terms and licenses: Academic/Nonprofit Terms; Industry Terms: Not Available to Industry
How to cite: Pet15b-Internalization Control was a gift from Jean Gariepy (Addgene plasmid # 186553 ; http://n2t.net/addgene:186553 ; RRID:Addgene_186553)
