[The description below was written by a language model from this plasmid's Addgene catalogue record and pLannotate feature annotations shown in this document.]
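Description:
Pet15b-Internalization Control is a bacterial expression plasmid built on the Novagen pET-15b backbone and encoding a 10R-8His-EGFP fusion protein. The sequenced record is about 6.4 kb. It is propagated in E. coli under ampicillin selection (AmpR/β-lactamase with its own promoter) and replicates from a ColE1/pBR322-type origin. The catalogue lists it as high copy, although the feature table also shows the pBR322 bom region and the rop gene, which normally moderates copy number. Several non-functional tetracycline-resistance fragments and the tet promoter are remnants of the pBR322 ancestry of the backbone.

The roughly 0.8 kb insert sits between the NcoI and XhoI sites in a standard pET cassette: a T7 promoter followed by a lac operator, the T7 gene 10 ribosome binding site, the coding sequence and the T7 terminator. The plasmid-borne lacI gene supplies repressor. Expression therefore requires a host providing T7 RNA polymerase and is inducible with IPTG. By its name, the open reading frame begins with a ten-residue arginine stretch, which acts as a cell-penetrating peptide, followed by an eight-histidine tag for metal-affinity purification and then EGFP as a fluorescent cargo. The annotation software marks the histidine region as a fragment of a composite His-containing tag, and a short "SET1" hit downstream of EGFP most likely reflects backbone sequence rather than a deliberate fusion.

The stated purpose is a negative control mediating endosomal localization. The purified protein is taken up by eukaryotic cells through the polyarginine motif. Going by the title of the associated publication, it appears to lack the Pseudomonas exotoxin A translocation domain tested there for routing cargo to the cytosol, and no such domain is annotated in the feature table.
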