Features (pLannotate 1.2.2; 20 found; start..end, strand, type, name):
     29..50      -  protein_bind   CAP binding site: CAP binding activates transcription in the presence of cAMP. E. coli catabolite activator protein
     63..1145    -  CDS            lacI: lac repressor; lacI; The lac repressor binds to the lac operator to inhibit transcription in E. coli. This inhibition can be relieved by adding lactose or isopropyl-β-D-thiogalactopyranoside (IPTG).
   1146..1223    -  promoter       lacI promoter: lacI
   1231..1510    -  CDS            TcR (fragment): tetracycline efflux protein; tet; confers resistance to tetracycline
   1532..1550    +  promoter       T7 promoter: promoter for bacteriophage T7 RNA polymerase
   1551..1575    +  protein_bind   lac operator: The lac repressor binds to the lac operator to inhibit transcription in E. coli. This inhibition can be relieved by adding lactose or isopropyl-β-D-thiogalactopyranoside (IPTG). lac repressor encoded by lacI
   1590..1612    +  RBS            RBS: efficient ribosome binding site from bacteriophage T7 gene 10 (Olins and Rangwala, 1989)
   1655..1672    +  CDS            capTEV™ (fragment): composite tag for in vivo biotinylation, TEV protease cleavage, and 6xHis tagging
   1679..2395    +  CDS            EGFP: EGFP is a basic (constitutively fluorescent) green fluorescent protein published in 1996, derived from Aequorea victoria. It is reported to be a rapidly-maturing weak dimer with moderate acid sensitivity.
   2417..2466    +  CDS            SET1 (fragment): solubility-enhancement tag derived from T7 phage gene 10B
   2474..2521    +  terminator     T7 terminator: transcription terminator for bacteriophage T7 RNA polymerase
   2544..2648    -  CDS            TcR (fragment): tetracycline efflux protein; tet; confers resistance to tetracycline
   2696..2724    -  promoter       tet promoter: E. coli promoter for tetracycline efflux protein gene
   2837..2941    +  promoter       AmpR promoter: bla
   2942..3802    +  CDS            AmpR: β-lactamase; bla; confers resistance to ampicillin, carbenicillin, and related antibiotics
   3973..4561    +  rep_origin     ori: high-copy-number ColE1/pMB1/pBR322/pUC origin of replication
   4747..4886    -  misc_feature   bom: basis of mobility region from pBR322
   4988..5179    -  CDS            rop: Rop protein, which maintains plasmids at low copy number; rop
   5196..5576    +  CDS            YPB1_ECOLX: Protein predicted: Swiss-Prot protein existence level 4. From Escherichia coli.
   5818..14      -  CDS            TcR (fragment) (across the origin): tetracycline efflux protein; tet; confers resistance to tetracycline
>Addgene plasmid #186553 | Pet15b-Internalization Control | addgene full sequence | sequence record 373988 | Addgene NGS Result
AGGGCATCGGTCGAGATCCCGGTGCCTAATGAGTGAGCTAACTTACATTAATTGCGTTGCGCTCACTGCC
CGCTTTCCAGTCGGGAAACCTGTCGTGCCAGCTGCATTAATGAATCGGCCAACGCGCGGGGAGAGGCGGT
TTGCGTATTGGGCGCCAGGGTGGTTTTTCTTTTCACCAGTGAGACGGGCAACAGCTGATTGCCCTTCACC
GCCTGGCCCTGAGAGAGTTGCAGCAAGCGGTCCACGCTGGTTTGCCCCAGCAGGCGAAAATCCTGTTTGA
TGGTGGTTAACGGCGGGATATAACATGAGCTGTCTTCGGTATCGTCGTATCCCACTACCGAGATATCCGC
ACCAACGCGCAGCCCGGACTCGGTAATGGCGCGCATTGCGCCCAGCGCCATCTGATCGTTGGCAACCAGC
ATCGCAGTGGGAACGATGCCCTCATTCAGCATTTGCATGGTTTGTTGAAAACCGGACATGGCACTCCAGT
CGCCTTCCCGTTCCGCTATCGGCTGAATTTGATTGCGAGTGAGATATTTATGCCAGCCAGCCAGACGCAG
ACGCGCCGAGACAGAACTTAATGGGCCCGCTAACAGCGCGATTTGCTGGTGACCCAATGCGACCAGATGC
TCCACGCCCAGTCGCGTACCGTCTTCATGGGAGAAAATAATACTGTTGATGGGTGTCTGGTCAGAGACAT
CAAGAAATAACGCCGGAACATTAGTGCAGGCAGCTTCCACAGCAATGGCATCCTGGTCATCCAGCGGATA
GTTAATGATCAGCCCACTGACGCGTTGCGCGAGAAGATTGTGCACCGCCGCTTTACAGGCTTCGACGCCG
CTTCGTTCTACCATCGACACCACCACGCTGGCACCCAGTTGATCGGCGCGAGATTTAATCGCCGCGACAA
TTTGCGACGGCGCGTGCAGGGCCAGACTGGAGGTGGCAACGCCAATCAGCAACGACTGTTTGCCCGCCAG
TTGTTGTGCCACGCGGTTGGGAATGTAATTCAGCTCCGCCATCGCCGCTTCCACTTTTTCCCGCGTTTTC
GCAGAAACGTGGCTGGCCTGGTTCACCACGCGGGAAACGGTCTGATAAGAGACACCGGCATACTCTGCGA
CATCGTATAACGTTACTGGTTTCACATTCACCACCCTGAATTGACTCTCTTCCGGGCGCTATCATGCCAT
ACCGCGAAAGGTTTTGCGCCATTCGATGGTGTCCGGGATCTCGACGCTCTCCCTTATGCGACTCCTGCAT
TAGGAAGCAGCCCAGTAGTAGGTTGAGGCCGTTGAGCACCGCCGCCGCAAGGAATGGTGCATGCAAGGAG
ATGGCGCCCAACAGTCCCCCGGCCACGGGGCCTGCCACCATACCCACGCCGAAACAAGCGCTCATGAGCC
CGAAGTGGCGAGCCCGATCTTCCCCATCGGTGATGTCGGCGATATAGGCGCCAGCAACCGCACCTGTGGC
GCCGGTGATGCCGGCCACGATGCGTCCGGCGTAGAGGATCGAGATCTCGATCCCGCGAAATTAATACGAC
TCACTATAGGGGAATTGTGAGCGGATAACAATTCCCCTCTAGAAATAATTTTGTTTAACTTTAAGAAGGA
GATATACCATGGGCCGCCGTCGCCGCCGTCGTCGCCGCCGCCGTCATCATCATCATCATCATCATCACAT
GGTGAGCAAGGGCGAGGAGCTGTTCACCGGGGTGGTGCCCATCCTGGTCGAGCTGGACGGCGACGTAAAC
GGCCACAAGTTCAGCGTGTCCGGCGAGGGCGAGGGCGATGCCACCTACGGCAAGCTGACCCTGAAGTTCA
TCTGCACCACCGGCAAGCTGCCCGTGCCCTGGCCCACCCTCGTGACCACCCTGACCTACGGCGTGCAGTG
CTTCAGCCGCTACCCCGACCACATGAAGCAGCACGACTTCTTCAAGTCCGCCATGCCCGAAGGCTACGTC
CAGGAGCGCACCATCTTCTTCAAGGACGACGGCAACTACAAGACCCGCGCCGAGGTGAAGTTCGAGGGCG
ACACCCTGGTGAACCGCATCGAGCTGAAGGGCATCGACTTCAAGGAGGACGGCAACATCCTGGGGCACAA
GCTGGAGTACAACTACAACAGCCACAACGTCTATATCATGGCCGACAAGCAGAAGAACGGCATCAAGGTG
AACTTCAAGATCCGCCACAACATCGAGGACGGCAGCGTGCAGCTCGCCGACCACTACCAGCAGAACACCC
CCATCGGCGACGGCCCCGTGCTGCTGCCCGACAACCACTACCTGAGCACCCAGTCCGCCCTGAGCAAAGA
CCCCAACGAGAAGCGCGATCACATGGTCCTGCTGGAGTTCGTGACCGCCGCCGGGATCACTCTCGGCATG
GACGAGCTGTACAAGGATTGATGACTCGAGGATCCGGCTGCTAACAAAGCCCGAAAGGAAGCTGAGTTGG
CTGCTGCCACCGCTGAGCAATAACTAGCATAACCCCTTGGGGCCTCTAAACGGGTCTTGAGGGGTTTTTT
GCTGAAAGGAGGAACTATATCCGGATATCCCGCAAGAGGCCCGGCAGTACCGGCATAACCAAGCCTATGC
CTACAGCATCCAGGGTGACGGTGCCGAGGATGACGATGAGCGCATTGTTAGATTTCATACACGGTGCCTG
ACTGCGTTAGCAATTTAACTGTGATAAACTACCGCATTAAAGCTTATCGATGATAAGCTGTCAAACATGA
GAATTCTTGAAGACGAAAGGGCCTCGTGATACGCCTATTTTTATAGGTTAATGTCATGATAATAATGGTT
TCTTAGACGTCAGGTGGCACTTTTCGGGGAAATGTGCGCGGAACCCCTATTTGTTTATTTTTCTAAATAC
ATTCAAATATGTATCCGCTCATGAGACAATAACCCTGATAAATGCTTCAATAATATTGAAAAAGGAAGAG
TATGAGTATTCAACATTTCCGTGTCGCCCTTATTCCCTTTTTTGCGGCATTTTGCCTTCCTGTTTTTGCT
CACCCAGAAACGCTGGTGAAAGTAAAAGATGCTGAAGATCAGTTGGGTGCACGAGTGGGTTACATCGAAC
TGGATCTCAACAGCGGTAAGATCCTTGAGAGTTTTCGCCCCGAAGAACGTTTTCCAATGATGAGCACTTT
TAAAGTTCTGCTATGTGGCGCGGTATTATCCCGTGTTGACGCCGGGCAAGAGCAACTCGGTCGCCGCATA
CACTATTCTCAGAATGACTTGGTTGAGTACTCACCAGTCACAGAAAAGCATCTTACGGATGGCATGACAG
TAAGAGAATTATGCAGTGCTGCCATAACCATGAGTGATAACACTGCGGCCAACTTACTTCTGACAACGAT
CGGAGGACCGAAGGAGCTAACCGCTTTTTTGCACAACATGGGGGATCATGTAACTCGCCTTGATCGTTGG
GAACCGGAGCTGAATGAAGCCATACCAAACGACGAGCGTGACACCACGATGCCTGCAGCAATGGCAACAA
CGTTGCGCAAACTATTAACTGGCGAACTACTTACTCTAGCTTCCCGGCAACAATTAATAGACTGGATGGA
GGCGGATAAAGTTGCAGGACCACTTCTGCGCTCGGCCCTTCCGGCTGGCTGGTTTATTGCTGATAAATCT
GGAGCCGGTGAGCGTGGGTCTCGCGGTATCATTGCAGCACTGGGGCCAGATGGTAAGCCCTCCCGTATCG
TAGTTATCTACACGACGGGGAGTCAGGCAACTATGGATGAACGAAATAGACAGATCGCTGAGATAGGTGC
CTCACTGATTAAGCATTGGTAACTGTCAGACCAAGTTTACTCATATATACTTTAGATTGATTTAAAACTT
CATTTTTAATTTAAAAGGATCTAGGTGAAGATCCTTTTTGATAATCTCATGACCAAAATCCCTTAACGTG
AGTTTTCGTTCCACTGAGCGTCAGACCCCGTAGAAAAGATCAAAGGATCTTCTTGAGATCCTTTTTTTCT
GCGCGTAATCTGCTGCTTGCAAACAAAAAAACCACCGCTACCAGCGGTGGTTTGTTTGCCGGATCAAGAG
CTACCAACTCTTTTTCCGAAGGTAACTGGCTTCAGCAGAGCGCAGATACCAAATACTGTCCTTCTAGTGT
AGCCGTAGTTAGGCCACCACTTCAAGAACTCTGTAGCACCGCCTACATACCTCGCTCTGCTAATCCTGTT
ACCAGTGGCTGCTGCCAGTGGCGATAAGTCGTGTCTTACCGGGTTGGACTCAAGACGATAGTTACCGGAT
AAGGCGCAGCGGTCGGGCTGAACGGGGGGTTCGTGCACACAGCCCAGCTTGGAGCGAACGACCTACACCG
AACTGAGATACCTACAGCGTGAGCTATGAGAAAGCGCCACGCTTCCCGAAGGGAGAAAGGCGGACAGGTA
TCCGGTAAGCGGCAGGGTCGGAACAGGAGAGCGCACGAGGGAGCTTCCAGGGGGAAACGCCTGGTATCTT
TATAGTCCTGTCGGGTTTCGCCACCTCTGACTTGAGCGTCGATTTTTGTGATGCTCGTCAGGGGGGCGGA
GCCTATGGAAAAACGCCAGCAACGCGGCCTTTTTACGGTTCCTGGCCTTTTGCTGGCCTTTTGCTCACAT
GTTCTTTCCTGCGTTATCCCCTGATTCTGTGGATAACCGTATTACCGCCTTTGAGTGAGCTGATACCGCT
CGCCGCAGCCGAACGACCGAGCGCAGCGAGTCAGTGAGCGAGGAAGCGGAAGAGCGCCTGATGCGGTATT
TTCTCCTTACGCATCTGTGCGGTATTTCACACCGCAATGGTGCACTCTCAGTACAATCTGCTCTGATGCC
GCATAGTTAAGCCAGTATACACTCCGCTATCGCTACGTGACTGGGTCATGGCTGCGCCCCGACACCCGCC
AACACCCGCTGACGCGCCCTGACGGGCTTGTCTGCTCCCGGCATCCGCTTACAGACAAGCTGTGACCGTC
TCCGGGAGCTGCATGTGTCAGAGGTTTTCACCGTCATCACCGAAACGCGCGAGGCAGCTGCGGTAAAGCT
CATCAGCGTGGTCGTGAAGCGATTCACAGATGTCTGCCTGTTCATCCGCGTCCAGCTCGTTGAGTTTCTC
CAGAAGCGTTAATGTCTGGCTTCTGATAAAGCGGGCCATGTTAAGGGCGGTTTTTTCCTGTTTGGTCACT
GATGCCTCCGTGTAAGGGGGATTTCTGTTCATGGGGGTAATGATACCGATGAAACGAGAGAGGATGCTCA
CGATACGGGTTACTGATGATGAACATGCCCGGTTACTGGAACGTTGTGAGGGTAAACAACTGGCGGTATG
GATGCGGCGGGACCAGAGAAAAATCACTCAGGGTCAATGCCAGCGCTTCGTTAATACAGATGTAGGTGTT
CCACAGGGTAGCCAGCAGCATCCTGCGATGCAGATCCGGAACATAATGGTGCAGGGCGCTGACTTCCGCG
TTTCCAGACTTTACGAAACACGGAAACCGAAGACCATTCATGTTGTTGCTCAGGTCGCAGACGTTTTGCA
GCAGCAGTCGCTTCACGTTCGCTCGCGTATCGGTGATTCATTCTGCTAACCAGTAAGGCAACCCCGCCAG
CCTAGCCGGGTCCTCAACGACAGGAGCACGATCATGCGCACCCGTGGCCAGGACCCAACGCTGCCCGAGA
TGCGCCGCGTGCGGCTGCTGGAGATGGCGGACGCGATGGATATGTTCTGCCAAGGGTTGGTTTGCGCATT
CACAGTTCTCCGCAAGAATTGATTGGCTCCAATTCTTGGAGTGGTGAATCCGTTAGCGAGGTGCCGCCGG
CTTCCATTCAGGTCGAGGTGGCCCGGCTCCATGCACCGCGACGCAACGCGGGGAGGCAGACAAGGTATAG
GGCGGCGCCTACAATCCATGCCAACCCGTTCCATGTGCTCGCCGAGGCGGCATAAATCGCCGTGACGATC
AGCGGTCCAATGATCGAAGTTAGGCTGGTAAGAGCCGCGAGCGATCCTTGAAGCTGTCCCTGATGGTCGT
CATCTACCTGCCTGGACAGCATGGCCTGCAACGCGGGCATCCCGATGCCGCCGGAAGCGAGAAGAATCAT
AATGGGGAAGGCCATCCAGCCTCGCGTCGCGAACGCCAGCAAGACGTAGCCCAGCGCGTCGGCCGCCATG
CCGGCGATAATGGCCTGCTTCTCGCCGAAACGTTTGGTGGCGGGACCAGTGACGAAGGCTTGAGCGAGGG
CGTGCAAGATTCCGAATACCGCAAGCGACAGGCCGATCATCGTCGCGCTCCAGCGAAAGCGGTCCTCGCC
GAAAATGACCCAGAGCGCTGCCGGCACCTGTCCTACGAGTTGCATGATAAAGAAGACAGTCATAAGTGCG
GCGACGATAGTCATGCCCCGCGCCCACCGGAAGGAGCTGACTGGGTTGAAGGCTCTCA
